Addgene plasmid #143148: TFORF1694
Purpose: Lentiviral vector for overexpressing transcription factor ORFs with unique 24-bp barcodes. Barcodes facilitate identification of transcription factors in pooled screens.
Depositing lab: Feng Zhang. Depositing organization: Broad Institute. Publication: A transcription factor atlas of directed differentiation. Joung J, Ma S, Tay T, Geiger-Schuller KR, Kirchgatterer PC, Verdine VK, Guo B, Arias-Garcia MA, Allen WE, Singh A, Kuksenko O, Abudayyeh OO, Gootenberg JS, Fu Z, Macrae RK, Buenrostro JD, Regev A, Zhang F. Cell. 2023 Jan 5;186(1):209-229.e26. doi: 10.1016/j.cell.2022.11.026. PubMed 36608654.
Backbone
  Vector backbone: pLX_TRC317
  Backbone manufacturer: Broad Institute Genetic Perturbation Platform
  Backbone size w/o insert (bp): 8264
  Vector type: Mammalian Expression, Lentiviral
  Selectable markers: Puromycin
Growth in bacteria
  Bacterial resistance: Ampicillin, 100 μg/mL
  Growth temperature: 37°C
  Growth strain: NEB Stable
  Copy number: High Copy
Gene/Insert
  Gene/Insert name: E4F1
  Species: H. sapiens (human)
  Insert size (bp): 1925
  Entrez Gene: E4F1 (a.k.a. E4F)
  Promoter: EF1a
  Cloning method: Unknown
  Sequencing primers: 5′ GGGTGGAGACTGAAGTTAGGCCAG; 3′ CACATAGCGTAAAAGGAGCAACATAG
Terms and licenses: Academic/Nonprofit Terms; Industry Terms: Not Available to Industry
Depositor comments: NM_001288778,ENST00000565090 . The transcription factor ORF portion of this plasmid was synthesized by Genewiz. Please test multiple small colonies in case of plasmid recombination. To make this collection available in a timely manner, a portion of this collection was not fully sequenced by Addgene. If an Addgene verified full plasmid sequence is not available, please contact us prior to placing an order to request the full sequence.
How to cite: TFORF1694 was a gift from Feng Zhang (Addgene plasmid # 143148 ; http://n2t.net/addgene:143148 ; RRID:Addgene_143148)
