[The description below was written by a language model from this plasmid's Addgene catalogue record and pLannotate feature annotations shown in this document.]
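Description:
TFORF1694 is a lentiviral mammalian expression plasmid built on the pLX_TRC317 backbone and carrying the human transcription factor E4F1 as an open reading frame (ORF). It belongs to a barcoded collection of transcription factor ORFs. In bacteria it is maintained through a high-copy ColE1/pUC-type origin and selected with ampicillin via the β-lactamase gene. An f1 origin and remnants of a lac/lacZα cloning region flanked by T7 and T3 promoters are also present in the backbone. The depositor notes that the plasmid can recombine, which is common for LTR-containing vectors.

The viral portion has a third-generation, self-inactivating layout. An RSV promoter drives a truncated HIV-1 5' LTR, followed by the Ψ packaging signal with a gag fragment, the Rev response element and a cPPT/CTS. The cassette ends with a ΔU3 3' LTR and an SV40 polyadenylation signal. Two expression units sit between the LTRs. An SV40 early promoter drives puromycin N-acetyltransferase for selection of transduced cells, and a strong constitutive EF-1α promoter drives the E4F1 coding sequence. The depositor reports that the ORF was made by gene synthesis and cites specific transcript accessions for it. A WPRE downstream of the ORF enhances transcript stability and expression.

According to the record, each construct in the collection has a unique 24-bp barcode, although the barcode is not annotated in the feature table. A short U6 promoter fragment annotated between the ORF and the WPRE appears to be a residual or primer-binding sequence rather than a functional promoter. The vector is intended for stable overexpression of E4F1 and for pooled screens, such as directed differentiation studies, in which barcode sequencing identifies the transcription factor delivered to each cell.
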