Features (pLannotate 1.2.2; 31 found; start..end, strand, type, name):
      5..231     +  promoter       RSV promoter: Rous sarcoma virus enhancer/promoter
    232..412     +  LTR            5' LTR (truncated): truncated 5' long terminal repeat (LTR) from HIV-1
    459..584     +  misc_feature   HIV-1 Ψ: packaging signal of human immunodeficiency virus type 1
    568..931     +  CDS            HIV-1 gag (fragment): gag protein from human immunodeficiency virus 1; gag
   1077..1310    +  misc_feature   RRE: The Rev response element (RRE) of HIV-1 allows for Rev-dependent mRNA export from the nucleus to the cytoplasm.
   1687..1713    +  CDS            Rev (fragment): human immunodeficiency virus 1 (HIV-1) Rev protein; rev; enhances nuclear export of unspliced and incompletely spliced viral mRNAs
   1720..1743    +  promoter       SV40 promoter (fragment): SV40 early promoter
   1744..1815    +  promoter       SV40 promoter (fragment): SV40 enhancer and early promoter
   1839..1974    +  rep_origin     SV40 ori: SV40 origin of replication
   2020..2616    +  CDS            PuroR (fragment): puromycin N-acetyltransferase; pac from Streptomyces; confers resistance to puromycin
   2665..2782    +  misc_feature   cPPT/CTS: central polypurine tract and central termination sequence of HIV-1
   2847..2913    +  CDS            small t antigen (fragment): SV40 (simian virus 40) small t antigen
   2920..4098    +  promoter       EF-1α promoter: strong constitutive promoter for human elongation factor EF-1α
   4115..5935    +  CDS            E4F1 (fragment): E4F1_HUMAN - Also known as E4F. Experimental evidence at protein level: Swiss-Prot protein existence level 1. Identified as a cellular target of the adenoviral oncoprotein E1A, it is required for both transcriptional activation and repression of viral genes. From Homo sapiens (Human).
   5951..6004    +  promoter       U6 promoter (fragment): RNA polymerase III promoter for human U6 snRNA
   6046..6634    +  misc_feature   WPRE: woodchuck hepatitis virus posttranscriptional regulatory element
   6685..6704    +  misc_feature   cPPT/CTS (fragment): central polypurine tract and central termination sequence of HIV-1
   6706..6939    +  LTR            3' LTR (ΔU3): self-inactivating 3' long terminal repeat (LTR) from HIV-1
   7017..7138    +  polyA_signal   SV40 poly(A) signal: SV40 polyadenylation signal
   7178..7313    +  rep_origin     SV40 ori: SV40 origin of replication
   7334..7352    -  promoter       T7 promoter: promoter for bacteriophage T7 RNA polymerase
   7360..7515    +  CDS            lacZα (fragment): LacZα fragment of β-galactosidase; lacZ fragment
   7520..7948    +  rep_origin     f1 ori (sequence partly withheld): f1 bacteriophage origin of replication; arrow indicates direction of (+) strand synthesis
   8001..8105    +  promoter       AmpR promoter: bla
   8106..8966    +  CDS            AmpR: β-lactamase; bla; confers resistance to ampicillin, carbenicillin, and related antibiotics
   9137..9725    +  rep_origin     ori: high-copy-number ColE1/pMB1/pBR322/pUC origin of replication
   9908..10000   +  CDS            lacI (fragment): lac repressor; lacI; The lac repressor binds to the lac operator to inhibit transcription in E. coli. This inhibition can be relieved by adding lactose or isopropyl-β-D-thiogalactopyranoside (IPTG).
  10013..10034   +  protein_bind   CAP binding site: CAP binding activates transcription in the presence of cAMP. E. coli catabolite activator protein
  10049..10079   +  promoter       lac promoter: promoter for the E. coli lac operon
  10087..10103   +  protein_bind   lac operator: The lac repressor binds to the lac operator to inhibit transcription in E. coli. This inhibition can be relieved by adding lactose or isopropyl-β-D-thiogalactopyranoside (IPTG). lac repressor encoded by lacI
  10148..10166   +  promoter       T3 promoter: promoter for bacteriophage T3 RNA polymerase
>Addgene plasmid #143148 | TFORF1694 | addgene full sequence | sequence record 397801 | Addgene NGS Result
TTAATGTAGTCTTATGCAATACTCTTGTAGTCTTGCAACATGGTAACGATGAGTTAGCAACATGCCTTAC
AAGGAGAGAAAAAGCACCGTGCATGCCGATTGGTGGAAGTAAGGTGGTACGATCGTGCCTTATTAGGAAG
GCAACAGACGGGTCTGACATGGATTGGACGAACCACTGAATTGCCGCATTGCAGAGATATTGTATTTAAG
TGCCTAGCTCGATACATAAACGGGTCTCTCTGGTTAGACCAGATCTGAGCCTGGGAGCTCTCTGGCTAAC
TAGGGAACCCACTGCTTAAGCCTCAATAAAGCTTGCCTTGAGTGCTTCAAGTAGTGTGTGCCCGTCTGTT
GTGTGACTCTGGTAACTAGAGATCCCTCAGACCCTTTTAGTCAGTGTGGAAAATCTCTAGCAGTGGCGCC
CGAACAGGGACTTGAAAGCGAAAGGGAAACCAGAGGAGCTCTCTCGACGCAGGACTCGGCTTGCTGAAGC
GCGCACGGCAAGAGGCGAGGGGCGGCGACTGGTGAGTACGCCAAAAATTTTGACTAGCGGAGGCTAGAAG
GAGAGAGATGGGTGCGAGAGCGTCAGTATTAAGCGGGGGAGAATTAGATCGCGATGGGAAAAAATTCGGT
TAAGGCCAGGGGGAAAGAAAAAATATAAATTAAAACATATAGTATGGGCAAGCAGGGAGCTAGAACGATT
CGCAGTTAATCCTGGCCTGTTAGAAACATCAGAAGGCTGTAGACAAATACTGGGACAGCTACAACCATCC
CTTCAGACAGGATCAGAAGAACTTAGATCATTATATAATACAGTAGCAACCCTCTATTGTGTGCATCAAA
GGATAGAGATAAAAGACACCAAGGAAGCTTTAGACAAGATAGAGGAAGAGCAAAACAAAAGTAAGACCAC
CGCACAGCAAGCGGCCGCTGATCTTCAGACCTGGAGGAGGAGATATGAGGGACAATTGGAGAAGTGAATT
ATATAAATATAAAGTAGTAAAAATTGAACCATTAGGAGTAGCACCCACCAAGGCAAAGAGAAGAGTGGTG
CAGAGAGAAAAAAGAGCAGTGGGAATAGGAGCTTTGTTCCTTGGGTTCTTGGGAGCAGCAGGAAGCACTA
TGGGCGCAGCGTCAATGACGCTGACGGTACAGGCCAGACAATTATTGTCTGGTATAGTGCAGCAGCAGAA
CAATTTGCTGAGGGCTATTGAGGCGCAACAGCATCTGTTGCAACTCACAGTCTGGGGCATCAAGCAGCTC
CAGGCAAGAATCCTGGCTGTGGAAAGATACCTAAAGGATCAACAGCTCCTGGGGATTTGGGGTTGCTCTG
GAAAACTCATTTGCACCACTGCTGTGCCTTGGAATGCTAGTTGGAGTAATAAATCTCTGGAACAGATTTG
GAATCACACGACCTGGATGGAGTGGGACAGAGAAATTAACAATTACACAAGCTTAATACACTCCTTAATT
GAAGAATCGCAAAACCAGCAAGAAAAGAATGAACAAGAATTATTGGAATTAGATAAATGGGCAAGTTTGT
GGAATTGGTTTAACATAACAAATTGGCTGTGGTATATAAAATTATTCATAATGATAGTAGGAGGCTTGGT
AGGTTTAAGAATAGTTTTTGCTGTACTTTCTATAGTGAATAGAGTTAGGCAGGGATATTCACCATTATCG
TTTCAGACCCACCTCCCAACCCCGAGGGGACCCATGCATTGCATCTCAATTAGTCAGCAACCAGGTGTGG
AAAGTCCCCAGGCTCCCCAGCAGGCAGAAGTATGCAAAGCATGCGTCTCAATTAGTCAGCAACCATAGTC
CCGCCCCTAACTCCGCCCATCCCGCCCCTAACTCCGCCCAGTTCCGCCCATTCTCCGCCCCATGGCTGAC
TAATTTTTTTTATTTATGCAGAGGCCGAGGCCGCCTCGGCCTCTGAGCTATTCCAGAAGTAGTGAGGAGG
CTTTTTTGGAGGCCTAGGCTTTTGCAAAAAGCTTTCTAGAGGTACCACCGGAGCTTACCATGACCGAGTA
CAAGCCCACGGTGCGCCTCGCCACCCGCGACGACGTCCCCAGGGCCGTACGCACCCTCGCCGCCGCGTTC
GCCGACTACCCCGCCACGCGCCACACCGTCGATCCGGACCGCCACATCGAGCGGGTCACCGAGCTGCAAG
AACTCTTCCTCACGCGCGTCGGGCTCGACATCGGCAAGGTGTGGGTCGCGGACGACGGCGCCGCCGTGGC
GGTCTGGACCACGCCGGAGAGCGTCGAAGCGGGGGCGGTGTTCGCCGAGATCGGCCCGCGCATGGCCGAG
TTGAGCGGTTCCCGGCTGGCCGCGCAGCAACAGATGGAAGGCCTCCTGGCGCCGCACCGGCCCAAGGAGC
CCGCGTGGTTCCTGGCCACCGTCGGCGTCTCGCCCGACCACCAGGGCAAGGGTCTGGGCAGCGCCGTCGT
GCTCCCCGGAGTGGAGGCGGCCGAGCGCGCCGGGGTGCCCGCCTTCCTGGAGACCTCCGCGCCCCGCAAC
CTCCCCTTCTACGAGCGGCTCGGCTTCACCGTCACCGCCGACGTCGAGGTGCCCGAAGGACCGCGCACCT
GGTGCATGACCCGCAAGCCCGGTGCCAGTTAACGAATTCTAGATCTTGAGACAAATGGCAGTATTCATCC
ACAATTTTAAAAGAAAAGGGGGGATTGGGGGGTACAGTGCAGGGGAAAGAATAGTAGACATAATAGCAAC
AGACATACAAACTAAAGAATTACAAAAACAAATTACAAAAATTCAAAATTTTCGGGTTTATTACAGGGAC
AGCAGAGATCCACTTTGGCGCCGGCTCGAGGCCTGCAGGTGCAAAGATGGATAAAGTTTTAAACAGAGAG
GAATCTTTGCAGCTAATGGACCTTCTAGGTCTTGAAAGGAGTGGGAATTGGCTCCGGTGCCCGTCAGTGG
GCAGAGCGCACATCGCCCACAGTCCCCGAGAAGTTGGGGGGAGGGGTCGGCAATTGAACCGGTGCCTAGA
GAAGGTGGCGCGGGGTAAACTGGGAAAGTGATGTCGTGTACTGGCTCCGCCTTTTTCCCGAGGGTGGGGG
AGAACCGTATATAAGTGCAGTAGTCGCCGTGAACGTTCTTTTTCGCAACGGGTTTGCCGCCAGAACACAG
GTAAGTGCCGTGTGTGGTTCCCGCGGGCCTGGCCTCTTTACGGGTTATGGCCCTTGCGTGCCTTGAATTA
CTTCCACCTGGCTGCAGTACGTGATTCTTGATCCCGAGCTTCGGGTTGGAAGTGGGTGGGAGAGTTCGAG
GCCTTGCGCTTAAGGAGCCCCTTCGCCTCGTGCTTGAGTTGAGGCCTGGCCTGGGCGCTGGGGCCGCCGC
GTGCGAATCTGGTGGCACCTTCGCGCCTGTCTCGCTGCTTTCGATAAGTCTCTAGCCATTTAAAATTTTT
GATGACCTGCTGCGACGCTTTTTTTCTGGCAAGATAGTCTTGTAAATGCGGGCCAAGATCTGCACACTGG
TATTTCGGTTTTTGGGGCCGCGGGCGGCGACGGGGCCCGTGCGTCCCAGCGCACATGTTCGGCGAGGCGG
GGCCTGCGAGCGCGGCCACCGAGAATCGGACGGGGGTAGTCTCAAGCTGGCCGGCCTGCTCTGGTGCCTG
GCCTCGCGCCGCCGTGTATCGCCCCGCCCTGGGCGGCAAGGCTGGCCCGGTCGGCACCAGTTGCGTGAGC
GGAAAGATGGCCGCTTCCCGGCCCTGCTGCAGGGAGCTCAAAATGGAGGACGCGGCGCTCGGGAGAGCGG
GCGGGTGAGTCACCCACACAAAGGAAAAGGGCCTTTCCGTCCTCAGCCGTCGCTTCATGTGACTCCACGG
AGTACCGGGCGCCGTCCAGGCACCTCGATTAGTTCTCGAGCTTTTGGAGTACGTCGTCTTTAGGTTGGGG
GGAGGGGTTTTATGCGATGGAGTTTCCCCACACTGAGTGGGTGGAGACTGAAGTTAGGCCAGCTTGGCAC
TTGATGTAATTCTCCTTGGAATTTGCCCTTTTTGAGTTTGGATCTTGGTTCATTCTCAAGCCTCAGACAG
TGGTTCAAAGTTTTTTTCTTCCATTTCAGGTGTCGTGAGGCTAGCACCGCCACCATGGAGGGCGCGATGG
CAGTGCGGGTGACGGCCGCTCATACGGCAGAAGCCCAGGCCGAAGCCGGGCGGGAAGCGGGCGAGGGTGC
AGTTGCGGCGGTGGCGGCGGCCTTGGCCCCCAGCGGCTTCCTCGGCCTCCCGGCGCCCTTCAGCGAGGAA
GATGAGGACGATGTGCACAGATGCGGCCGCTGCCAGGCAGAGTTCACCGCCTTGGAGGATTTTGTTCAGC
ACAAGATTCAGAAGGCCTGCCAGCGGGCCCCTCCGGAGGCCCTGCCTGCCACCCCTGCCACCACAGCGTT
GCTGGGCCAGGAGGTGGTGCCGGCAGCACCAGGCCCAGAGGAGCCCATCACTGTGGCCCACATCGTGGTG
GAGGCGGCCTCTCTGGCAGCAGACATCAGCCACGCATCTGACCTTGTTGGTGGTGGGCACATCAAAGAGG
TCATCGTGGCTGCTGAGGCGGAGCTGGGAGACGGTGAGATGGCCGAGGCCCCGGGCAGCCCCCGCCAGCA
GGGGCTGGGGCTCGCAGGGGAGGGTGAGCAGGCCCAGGTGAAGCTACTGGTGAACAAGGATGGCCGCTAT
GTGTGTGCGCTGTGCCACAAGACCTTCAAGACGGGCAGCATCCTCAAGGCCCACATGGTCACTCACAGCA
GCCGCAAGGACCACGAGTGCAAGCTCTGTGGGGCCTCCTTCCGCACCAAGGGCTCACTCATCCGGCACCA
CCGGCGGCACACGGATGAGCGCCCCTACAAGTGCTCCAAGTGTGGAAAGAGCTTCCGGGAGTCGGGTGCA
CTGACCCGGCACCTCAAGTCTCTCACCCCCTGCACAGAGAAAATCCGCTTCAGTGTGAGCAAGGACGTGG
TTGTCAGCAAAGAGGACGCACGTGCAGGTTCTGGAGCTGGAGCTGCCGGCTTGGGGACAGCCACATCATC
GGTGACAGGCGAGCCTATAGAGACTTCACCCGTGATTCACCTGGTGACAGATGCCAAGGGCACCGTCATC
CACGAAGTCCACGTCCAGATGCAGGAGCTGTCCCTGGGCATGAAAGCCCTGGCCCCAGAGCCCCCCGTCT
CCCAGGAGCTCCCCTGCTCCAGCGAGGGCAGCCGTGAGAACCTGCTGCACCAGTTCTGCAGCCGTGGCTT
CCGAGAGAAGGGCTCACTGGTGCGGCACGTGCGACACCACACAGGCGAGAAGCCGTTCAAGTGCTACAAG
TGCGGCCGTGGCTTCGCCGAGCACGGCACGCTGAACCGGCACCTGCGCACCAAAGGGGGCTGCCTGCTGG
AGGTGGAGGAGTTGCTGGTGTCTGAGGACAGCCCCGCGGCAGCCACCACCGTCCTCACGGAAGACCCGCA
CACAGTGTTGGTGGAGTTCTCGTCCGTGGTAGCTGACACCCAGGAGTATATCATCGAGGCCACTGCGGAC
GATGCGGAGACCAGTGAGGCCACGGAGATCATCGAGGGCACCCAGACAGAGGTGGACAGCCACATCATGA
AGGTGGTGCAGCAGATCGTGCACCAGGCTAGCGCCGGCCACCAGATCATCGTGCAGAACGTCACCATGGA
CGAGGAGACGGCGCTGGGCCCAGAGGCGGCTGCCGCCGACACCATCACCATCGCCACCCCCGAGAGCCTG
ACAGAGCAGGTGGCCATGACGCTGGCCTCGGCCATCAGCGAGGGCACTGTGCTTGCCGCCCGGGCAGGGA
CAAGTGGCACTGAACAGGCCACTGTGACCATGGTGTCATCAGAGGACATCGAGATCCTGGAGCATGCAGG
CGAGCTGGTCATCGCCTCGCCGGAGGGCCAGCTGGAGGTGCAGACGGTCATCGTCTAGTAATGAACTAGT
CCGTAACTTGAAAGTATTTCGATTTCTTGGCTTTATATATCTTGTGGAAAGGACGAATATGATGCGAGCG
GCGCACGGTTACGCGTTAAGTCGACAATCAACCTCTGGATTACAAAATTTGTGAAAGATTGACTGGTATT
CTTAACTATGTTGCTCCTTTTACGCTATGTGGATACGCTGCTTTAATGCCTTTGTATCATGCTATTGCTT
CCCGTATGGCTTTCATTTTCTCCTCCTTGTATAAATCCTGGTTGCTGTCTCTTTATGAGGAGTTGTGGCC
CGTTGTCAGGCAACGTGGCGTGGTGTGCACTGTGTTTGCTGACGCAACCCCCACTGGTTGGGGCATTGCC
ACCACCTGTCAGCTCCTTTCCGGGACTTTCGCTTTCCCCCTCCCTATTGCCACGGCGGAACTCATCGCCG
CCTGCCTTGCCCGCTGCTGGACAGGGGCTCGGCTGTTGGGCACTGACAATTCCGTGGTGTTGTCGGGGAA
ATCATCGTCCTTTCCTTGGCTGCTCGCCTGTGTTGCCACCTGGATTCTGCGCGGGACGTCCTTCTGCTAC
GTCCCTTCGGCCCTCAATCCAGCGGACCTTCCTTCCCGCGGCCTGCTGCCGGCTCTGCGGCCTCTTCCGC
GTCTTCGCCTTCGCCCTCAGACGAGTCGGATCTCCCTTTGGGCCGCCTCCCCGCGTCGACTTTAAGACCA
ATGACTTACAAGGCAGCTGTAGATCTTAGCCACTTTTTAAAAGAAAAGGGGGGACTGGAAGGGCTAATTC
ACTCCCAACGAAGACAAGATCTGCTTTTTGCTTGTACTGGGTCTCTCTGGTTAGACCAGATCTGAGCCTG
GGAGCTCTCTGGCTAACTAGGGAACCCACTGCTTAAGCCTCAATAAAGCTTGCCTTGAGTGCTTCAAGTA
GTGTGTGCCCGTCTGTTGTGTGACTCTGGTAACTAGAGATCCCTCAGACCCTTTTAGTCAGTGTGGAAAA
TCTCTAGCAGTACGTATAGTAGTTCATGTCATCTTATTATTCAGTATTTATAACTTGCAAAGAAATGAAT
ATCAGAGAGTGAGAGGAACTTGTTTATTGCAGCTTATAATGGTTACAAATAAAGCAATAGCATCACAAAT
TTCACAAATAAAGCATTTTTTTCACTGCATTCTAGTTGTGGTTTGTCCAAACTCATCAATGTATCTTATC
ATGTCTGGCTCTAGCTATCCCGCCCCTAACTCCGCCCATCCCGCCCCTAACTCCGCCCAGTTCCGCCCAT
TCTCCGCCCCATGGCTGACTAATTTTTTTTATTTATGCAGAGGCCGAGGCCGCCTCGGCCTCTGAGCTAT
TCCAGAAGTAGTGAGGAGGCTTTTTTGGAGGCCTAGGGACGTACCCAATTCGCCCTATAGTGAGTCGTAT
TACGCGCGCTCACTGGCCGTCGTTTTACAACGTCGTGACTGGGAAAACCCTGGCGTTACCCAACTTAATC
GCCTTGCAGCACATCCCCCTTTCGCCAGCTGGCGTAATAGCGAAGAGGCCCGCACCGATCGCCCTTCCCA
ACAGTTGCGCAGCCTGAATGGCGAATGGG
[124 nt withheld, positions 7520-7643]
C
[91 nt withheld, positions 7645-7735]
A
[49 nt withheld, positions 7737-7785]
CCTTTGACGTTGGAGTCCACGTTCTTT
[37 nt withheld, positions 7813-7849]
ACCCTATCTCGGTCTATTCTTTTGATTTATAAGGGATTTTGCCGATTTCGGCCTATTGGTTAAAAAATGA
GCTGATTTAACAAAAATTTAACGCGAATTTTAACAAAATATTAACGCTTACAATTTAGGTGGCACTTTTC
GGGGAAATGTGCGCGGAACCCCTATTTGTTTATTTTTCTAAATACATTCAAATATGTATCCGCTCATGAG
ACAATAACCCTGATAAATGCTTCAATAATATTGAAAAAGGAAGAGTATGAGTATTCAACATTTCCGTGTC
GCCCTTATTCCCTTTTTTGCGGCATTTTGCCTTCCTGTTTTTGCTCACCCAGAAACGCTGGTGAAAGTAA
AAGATGCTGAAGATCAGTTGGGTGCACGAGTGGGTTACATCGAACTGGATCTCAACAGCGGTAAGATCCT
TGAGAGTTTTCGCCCCGAAGAACGTTTTCCAATGATGAGCACTTTTAAAGTTCTGCTATGTGGCGCGGTA
TTATCCCGTATTGACGCCGGGCAAGAGCAACTCGGTCGCCGCATACACTATTCTCAGAATGACTTGGTTG
AGTACTCACCAGTCACAGAAAAGCATCTTACGGATGGCATGACAGTAAGAGAATTATGCAGTGCTGCCAT
AACCATGAGTGATAACACTGCGGCCAACTTACTTCTGACAACGATCGGAGGACCGAAGGAGCTAACCGCT
TTTTTGCACAACATGGGGGATCATGTAACTCGCCTTGATCGTTGGGAACCGGAGCTGAATGAAGCCATAC
CAAACGACGAGCGTGACACCACGATGCCTGTAGCAATGGCAACAACGTTGCGCAAACTATTAACTGGCGA
ACTACTTACTCTAGCTTCCCGGCAACAATTAATAGACTGGATGGAGGCGGATAAAGTTGCAGGACCACTT
CTGCGCTCGGCCCTTCCGGCTGGCTGGTTTATTGCTGATAAATCTGGAGCCGGTGAGCGTGGGTCTCGCG
GTATCATTGCAGCACTGGGGCCAGATGGTAAGCCCTCCCGTATCGTAGTTATCTACACGACGGGGAGTCA
GGCAACTATGGATGAACGAAATAGACAGATCGCTGAGATAGGTGCCTCACTGATTAAGCATTGGTAACTG
TCAGACCAAGTTTACTCATATATACTTTAGATTGATTTAAAACTTCATTTTTAATTTAAAAGGATCTAGG
TGAAGATCCTTTTTGATAATCTCATGACCAAAATCCCTTAACGTGAGTTTTCGTTCCACTGAGCGTCAGA
CCCCGTAGAAAAGATCAAAGGATCTTCTTGAGATCCTTTTTTTCTGCGCGTAATCTGCTGCTTGCAAACA
AAAAAACCACCGCTACCAGCGGTGGTTTGTTTGCCGGATCAAGAGCTACCAACTCTTTTTCCGAAGGTAA
CTGGCTTCAGCAGAGCGCAGATACCAAATACTGTTCTTCTAGTGTAGCCGTAGTTAGGCCACCACTTCAA
GAACTCTGTAGCACCGCCTACATACCTCGCTCTGCTAATCCTGTTACCAGTGGCTGCTGCCAGTGGCGAT
AAGTCGTGTCTTACCGGGTTGGACTCAAGACGATAGTTACCGGATAAGGCGCAGCGGTCGGGCTGAACGG
GGGGTTCGTGCACACAGCCCAGCTTGGAGCGAACGACCTACACCGAACTGAGATACCTACAGCGTGAGCT
ATGAGAAAGCGCCACGCTTCCCGAAGGGAGAAAGGCGGACAGGTATCCGGTAAGCGGCAGGGTCGGAACA
GGAGAGCGCACGAGGGAGCTTCCAGGGGGAAACGCCTGGTATCTTTATAGTCCTGTCGGGTTTCGCCACC
TCTGACTTGAGCGTCGATTTTTGTGATGCTCGTCAGGGGGGCGGAGCCTATGGAAAAACGCCAGCAACGC
GGCCTTTTTACGGTTCCTGGCCTTTTGCTGGCCTTTTGCTCACATGTTCTTTCCTGCGTTATCCCCTGAT
TCTGTGGATAACCGTATTACCGCCTTTGAGTGAGCTGATACCGCTCGCCGCAGCCGAACGACCGAGCGCA
GCGAGTCAGTGAGCGAGGAAGCGGAAGAGCGCCCAATACGCAAACCGCCTCTCCCCGCGCGTTGGCCGAT
TCATTAATGCAGCTGGCACGACAGGTTTCCCGACTGGAAAGCGGGCAGTGAGCGCAACGCAATTAATGTG
AGTTAGCTCACTCATTAGGCACCCCAGGCTTTACACTTTATGCTTCCGGCTCGTATGTTGTGTGGAATTG
TGAGCGGATAACAATTTCACACAGGAAACAGCTATGACCATGATTACGCCAAGCGCGCAATTAACCCTCA
CTAAAGGGAACAAAAGCTGGAGCTGCAAGC
