>Addgene plasmid #143148 | TFORF1694 | depositor partial sequence | sequence record 281582 | Insert
ACCGCCACCATGGAGGGCGCGATGGCAGTGCGGGTGACGGCCGCTCATACGGCAGAAGCCCAGGCCGAAG
CCGGGCGGGAAGCGGGCGAGGGTGCAGTTGCGGCGGTGGCGGCGGCCTTGGCCCCCAGCGGCTTCCTCGG
CCTCCCGGCGCCCTTCAGCGAGGAAGATGAGGACGATGTGCACAGATGCGGCCGCTGCCAGGCAGAGTTC
ACCGCCTTGGAGGATTTTGTTCAGCACAAGATTCAGAAGGCCTGCCAGCGGGCCCCTCCGGAGGCCCTGC
CTGCCACCCCTGCCACCACAGCGTTGCTGGGCCAGGAGGTGGTGCCGGCAGCACCAGGCCCAGAGGAGCC
CATCACTGTGGCCCACATCGTGGTGGAGGCGGCCTCTCTGGCAGCAGACATCAGCCACGCATCTGACCTT
GTTGGTGGTGGGCACATCAAAGAGGTCATCGTGGCTGCTGAGGCGGAGCTGGGAGACGGTGAGATGGCCG
AGGCCCCGGGCAGCCCCCGCCAGCAGGGGCTGGGGCTCGCAGGGGAGGGTGAGCAGGCCCAGGTGAAGCT
ACTGGTGAACAAGGATGGCCGCTATGTGTGTGCGCTGTGCCACAAGACCTTCAAGACGGGCAGCATCCTC
AAGGCCCACATGGTCACTCACAGCAGCCGCAAGGACCACGAGTGCAAGCTCTGTGGGGCCTCCTTCCGCA
CCAAGGGCTCACTCATCCGGCACCACCGGCGGCACACGGATGAGCGCCCCTACAAGTGCTCCAAGTGTGG
AAAGAGCTTCCGGGAGTCGGGTGCACTGACCCGGCACCTCAAGTCTCTCACCCCCTGCACAGAGAAAATC
CGCTTCAGTGTGAGCAAGGACGTGGTTGTCAGCAAAGAGGACGCACGTGCAGGTTCTGGAGCTGGAGCTG
CCGGCTTGGGGACAGCCACATCATCGGTGACAGGCGAGCCTATAGAGACTTCACCCGTGATTCACCTGGT
GACAGATGCCAAGGGCACCGTCATCCACGAAGTCCACGTCCAGATGCAGGAGCTGTCCCTGGGCATGAAA
GCCCTGGCCCCAGAGCCCCCCGTCTCCCAGGAGCTCCCCTGCTCCAGCGAGGGCAGCCGTGAGAACCTGC
TGCACCAGTTCTGCAGCCGTGGCTTCCGAGAGAAGGGCTCACTGGTGCGGCACGTGCGACACCACACAGG
CGAGAAGCCGTTCAAGTGCTACAAGTGCGGCCGTGGCTTCGCCGAGCACGGCACGCTGAACCGGCACCTG
CGCACCAAAGGGGGCTGCCTGCTGGAGGTGGAGGAGTTGCTGGTGTCTGAGGACAGCCCCGCGGCAGCCA
CCACCGTCCTCACGGAAGACCCGCACACAGTGTTGGTGGAGTTCTCGTCCGTGGTAGCTGACACCCAGGA
GTATATCATCGAGGCCACTGCGGACGATGCGGAGACCAGTGAGGCCACGGAGATCATCGAGGGCACCCAG
ACAGAGGTGGACAGCCACATCATGAAGGTGGTGCAGCAGATCGTGCACCAGGCTAGCGCCGGCCACCAGA
TCATCGTGCAGAACGTCACCATGGACGAGGAGACGGCGCTGGGCCCAGAGGCGGCTGCCGCCGACACCAT
CACCATCGCCACCCCCGAGAGCCTGACAGAGCAGGTGGCCATGACGCTGGCCTCGGCCATCAGCGAGGGC
ACTGTGCTTGCCGCCCGGGCAGGGACAAGTGGCACTGAACAGGCCACTGTGACCATGGTGTCATCAGAGG
ACATCGAGATCCTGGAGCATGCAGGCGAGCTGGTCATCGCCTCGCCGGAGGGCCAGCTGGAGGTGCAGAC
GGTCATCGTCTAGTAATGAACTAGTCCGTAACTTGAAAGTATTTCGATTTCTTGGCTTTATATATCTTGT
GGAAAGGACGAATATGATGCGAGCGGCGCACGGTT
