>Addgene plasmid #143148 | TFORF1694 | depositor partial sequence | sequence record 281583 | Barcode
ATATGATGCGAGCGGCGCACGGTT
